>Addgene plasmid #229779 | Bxb1-GA Donor_hEF1a | addgene full sequence | sequence record 462047 | Addgene NGS Result
AGCGCCCAATACGCAAACCGCCTCTCCCCGCGCGTTGGCCGATTCATTAATGCAGCTGGCACGACAGGTT
TCCCGACTGGAAAGCGGGCAGTGAGCGCAACGCAATTAATGTGAGTTAGCTCACTCATTAGGCACCCCAG
GCTTTACACTTTATGCTTCCGGCTCGTATGTTGTGTGGAATTGTGAGCGGATAACAATTTCACACAGGAA
ACAGCTATGACCATGATTACGCCAAGCTTAATTCCCTCCCCAGCAGGCAGAAGTATGCAAAGCATGCATC
TCAATTAGTCAGCAACCATAGTCCCGCCCCTAACTCCGCCCATCCCGCCCCTAACTCCGCCCAGTTCCGC
CCATTCTCCGCCCCATGGCTGACTAATTTTTTTTATTTATGCAGAGGCCGAGGCCGCCTCGGCCTCTGAG
CTATTCCAGAAGTAGTGAGGAGGCTTTTTTGGAGGCCTAGGCTTTTGCAAAAAGCTTTGCAAAGATGGAT
AAAGTTTTAAACAGAGAGGAATCTTTGCAGCTAATGGACCTTCTAGGTCTTGAAAGGAGTGGGAATTGGC
TCCGGTGCCCGTCAGTGGGCAGAGCGCACATCGCCCACAGTCCCCGAGAAGTTGGGGGGAGGGGTCGGCA
ATTGAACCGGTGCCTAGAGAAGGTGGCGCGGGGTAAACTGGGAAAGTGATGTCGTGTACTGGCTCCGCCT
TTTTCCCGAGGGTGGGGGAGAACCGTATATAAGTGCAGTAGTCGCCGTGAACGTTCTTTTTCGCAACGGG
TTTGCCGCCAGAACACAGGTAAGTGCCGTGTGTGGTTCCCGCGGGCCTGGCCTCTTTACGGGTTATGGCC
CTTGCGTGCCTTGAATTACTTCCACCTGGCTGCAGTACGTGATTCTTGATCCCGAGCTTCGGGTTGGAAG
TGGGTGGGAGAGTTCGAGGCCTTGCGCTTAAGGAGCCCCTTCGCCTCGTGCTTGAGTTGAGGCCTGGCCT
GGGCGCTGGGGCCGCCGCGTGCGAATCTGGTGGCACCTTCGCGCCTGTCTCGCTGCTTTCGATAAGTCTC
TAGCCATTTAAAATTTTTGATGACCTGCTGCGACGCTTTTTTTCTGGCAAGATAGTCTTGTAAATGCGGG
CCAAGATCTGCACACTGGTATTTCGGTTTTTGGGGCCGCGGGCGGCGACGGGGCCCGTGCGTCCCAGCGC
ACATGTTCGGCGAGGCGGGGCCTGCGAGCGCGGCCACCGAGAATCGGACGGGGGTAGTCTCAAGCTGGCC
GGCCTGCTCTGGTGCCTGGCCTCGCGCCGCCGTGTATCGCCCCGCCCTGGGCGGCAAGGCTGGCCCGGTC
GGCACCAGTTGCGTGAGCGGAAAGATGGCCGCTTCCCGGCCCTGCTGCAGGGAGCTCAAAATGGAGGACG
CGGCGCTCGGGAGAGCGGGCGGGTGAGTCACCCACACAAAGGAAAAGGGCCTTTCCGTCCTCAGCCGTCG
CTTCATGTGACTCCACGGAGTACCGGGCGCCGTCCAGGCACCTCGATTAGTTCTCGAGCTTTTGGAGTAC
GTCGTCTTTAGGTTGGGGGGAGGGGTTTTATGCGATGGAGTTTCCCCACACTGAGTGGGTGGAGACTGAA
GTTAGGCCAGCTTGGCACTTGATGTAATTCTCCTTGGAATTTGCCCTTTTTGAGTTTGGATCTTGGTTCA
TTCTCAAGCCTCAGACAGTGGTTCAAAGTTTTTTTCTTCCATTTCAGGTGTCGTGAGGAATTCGCCACCA
TGGCCGGCTTGTCGACGACGGCGGACTCCGTCGTCAGGATCATCCGGATCCGGATCCGAAGTTCCTATTC
CGAAGTTCCTATTCTCTAGAAAGTATAGGAACTTCATGATATTCGGCAAGCAGGCATCGACTAGTTAATT
AAGCTAGCGCTGCAAGAACTCTTCCTCACGGATCCGAAGTTCCTATTCCGAAGTTCCTATTCTTCAAATA
GTATAGGAACTTCAGCGCTCACTGGCCGTCGTTTTACAAAGGGCGAATTCACTGGCCGTCGTTTTACAAC
GTCGTGACTGGGAAAACCCTGGCGTTACCCAACTTAATCGCCTTGCAGCACATCCCCCTTTCGCCAGCTG
GCGTAATAGCGAAGAGGCCCGCACCGATCGCCCTTCCCAACAGTTGCGCAGCCTGAATGGCGAATGGCGC
CTGATGCGGTATTTTCTCCTTACGCATCTGTGCGGTATTTCACACCGCATA
[95 nt withheld, positions 2222-2316]
T
[46 nt withheld, positions 2318-2363]
C
[141 nt withheld, positions 2365-2505]
CCTTTGACGTTGGAGTCCACGTTCTTT
[37 nt withheld, positions 2533-2569]
ACTCTATCTCGGGCTATTCTTTTGATTTATAAGGGATTTTGCCGATTTCGGTCTATTGGTTAAAAAATGA
GCTGATTTAACAAAAATTTAACGCGAATTTTAACAAAATATTAACGTTTACAATTTTATGGTGCACTCTC
AGTACAATCTGCTCTGATGCCGCATAGTTAAGCCAGCCCCGACACCCGCCAACACCCGCTGACGCGCCCT
GACGGGCTTGTCTGCTCCCGGCATCCGCTTACAGACAAGCTGTGACCGTCTCCGGGAGCTGCATGTGTCA
GAGGTTTTCACCGTCATCACCGAAACGCGCGAGACGAAAGGGCCTCGTGATACGCCTATTTTTATAGGTT
AATGTCATGATAATAATGGTTTCTTAGACGTCAGGTGGCACTTTTCGGGGAAATGTGCGCGGAACCCCTA
TTTGTTTATTTTTCTAAATACATTCAAATATGTATCCGCTCATGAGACAATAACCCTGATAAATGCTTCA
ATAATATTGAAAAAGGAAGAGTATGAGTATTCAACATTTCCGTGTCGCCCTTATTCCCTTTTTTGCGGCA
TTTTGCCTTCCTGTTTTTGCTCACCCAGAAACGCTGGTGAAAGTAAAAGATGCTGAAGATCAGTTGGGTG
CACGAGTGGGTTACATCGAACTGGATCTCAACAGCGGTAAGATCCTTGAGAGTTTTCGCCCCGAAGAACG
TTTTCCAATGATGAGCACTTTTAAAGTTCTGCTATGTGGCGCGGTATTATCCCGTATTGACGCCGGGCAA
GAGCAACTCGGTCGCCGCATACACTATTCTCAGAATGACTTGGTTGAGTACTCACCAGTCACAGAAAAGC
ATCTTACGGATGGCATGACAGTAAGAGAATTATGCAGTGCTGCCATAACCATGAGTGATAACACTGCGGC
CAACTTACTTCTGACAACGATCGGAGGACCGAAGGAGCTAACCGCTTTTTTGCACAACATGGGGGATCAT
GTAACTCGCCTTGATCGTTGGGAACCGGAGCTGAATGAAGCCATACCAAACGACGAGCGTGACACCACGA
TGCCTGTAGCAATGGCAACAACGTTGCGCAAACTATTAACTGGCGAACTACTTACTCTAGCTTCCCGGCA
ACAATTAATAGACTGGATGGAGGCGGATAAAGTTGCAGGACCACTTCTGCGCTCGGCCCTTCCGGCTGGC
TGGTTTATTGCTGATAAATCTGGAGCCGGTGAGCGTGGGTCTCGCGGTATCATTGCAGCACTGGGGCCAG
ATGGTAAGCCCTCCCGTATCGTAGTTATCTACACGACGGGGAGTCAGGCAACTATGGATGAACGAAATAG
ACAGATCGCTGAGATAGGTGCCTCACTGATTAAGCATTGGTAACTGTCAGACCAAGTTTACTCATATATA
CTTTAGATTGATTTAAAACTTCATTTTTAATTTAAAAGGATCTAGGTGAAGATCCTTTTTGATAATCTCA
TGACCAAAATCCCTTAACGTGAGTTTTCGTTCCACTGAGCGTCAGACCCCGTAGAAAAGATCAAAGGATC
TTCTTGAGATCCTTTTTTTCTGCGCGTAATCTGCTGCTTGCAAACAAAAAAACCACCGCTACCAGCGGTG
GTTTGTTTGCCGGATCAAGAGCTACCAACTCTTTTTCCGAAGGTAACTGGCTTCAGCAGAGCGCAGATAC
CAAATACTGTTCTTCTAGTGTAGCCGTAGTTAGGCCACCACTTCAAGAACTCTGTAGCACCGCCTACATA
CCTCGCTCTGCTAATCCTGTTACCAGTGGCTGCTGCCAGTGGCGATAAGTCGTGTCTTACCGGGTTGGAC
TCAAGACGATAGTTACCGGATAAGGCGCAGCGGTCGGGCTGAACGGGGGGTTCGTGCACACAGCCCAGCT
TGGAGCGAACGACCTACACCGAACTGAGATACCTACAGCGTGAGCTATGAGAAAGCGCCACGCTTCCCGA
AGGGAGAAAGGCGGACAGGTATCCGGTAAGCGGCAGGGTCGGAACAGGAGAGCGCACGAGGGAGCTTCCA
GGGGGAAACGCCTGGTATCTTTATAGTCCTGTCGGGTTTCGCCACCTCTGACTTGAGCGTCGATTTTTGT
GATGCTCGTCAGGGGGGCGGAGCCTATGGAAAAACGCCAGCAACGCGGCCTTTTTACGGTTCCTGGCCTT
TTGCTGGCCTTTTGCTCACATGTTCTTTCCTGCGTTATCCCCTGATTCTGTGGATAACCGTATTACCGCC
TTTGAGTGAGCTGATACCGCTCGCCGCAGCCGAACGACCGAGCGCAGCGAGTCAGTGAGCGAGGAAGCGG
AAG
Features (pLannotate 1.2.2; 19 found; start..end, strand, type, name):
      2..94      +  CDS            lacI (fragment): lac repressor; lacI; The lac repressor binds to the lac operator to inhibit transcription in E. coli. This inhibition can be relieved by adding lactose or isopropyl-β-D-thiogalactopyranoside (IPTG).
    107..128     +  protein_bind   CAP binding site: CAP binding activates transcription in the presence of cAMP. E. coli catabolite activator protein
    143..173     +  promoter       lac promoter: promoter for the E. coli lac operon
    181..197     +  protein_bind   lac operator: The lac repressor binds to the lac operator to inhibit transcription in E. coli. This inhibition can be relieved by adding lactose or isopropyl-β-D-thiogalactopyranoside (IPTG). lac repressor encoded by lacI
    253..463     +  promoter       SV40 promoter: SV40 early promoter
    485..551     +  CDS            small t antigen (fragment): SV40 (simian virus 40) small t antigen
    558..1736    +  promoter       EF-1α promoter: strong constitutive promoter for human elongation factor EF-1α
   1808..1855    +  protein_bind   FRT: FLP-mediated recombination occurs in the 8-bp core sequence TCTAGAAA (Turan and Bode, 2011). FLP recombinase from the Saccharomyces cerevisiae 2μ plasmid
   1855..1879    -  CDS            NeoR/KanR (fragment): aminoglycoside phosphotransferase confers resistance to neomycin, kanamycin, and G418 (Geneticin®)
   1899..1920    +  CDS            PuroR (fragment): puromycin N-acetyltransferase; pac from Streptomyces; confers resistance to puromycin
   1979..1999    +  CDS            lacZα (fragment): LacZα fragment of β-galactosidase; lacZ fragment
   2007..2164    +  CDS            lacZα (fragment): LacZα fragment of β-galactosidase; lacZ fragment
   2170..2221    -  misc_feature   bom (fragment): basis of mobility region from pBR322
   2240..2695    +  rep_origin     f1 ori (sequence partly withheld): f1 bacteriophage origin of replication; arrow indicates direction of (+) strand synthesis
   2696..2745    -  misc_feature   bom (fragment): basis of mobility region from pBR322
   2847..2882    -  CDS            rop (fragment): Rop protein, which maintains plasmids at low copy number; rop
   2977..3081    +  promoter       AmpR promoter: bla
   3082..3942    +  CDS            AmpR: β-lactamase; bla; confers resistance to ampicillin, carbenicillin, and related antibiotics
   4113..4701    +  rep_origin     ori: high-copy-number ColE1/pMB1/pBR322/pUC origin of replication
