[The description below was written by a language model from this plasmid's Addgene catalogue record and pLannotate feature annotations shown in this document.]
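Description:
Bxb1-GA Donor_hEF1a is an empty donor backbone of about 4.9 kb, built on a pBR322/pUC-type plasmid and classed as a mammalian expression and synthetic biology vector. It is maintained in E. coli at high copy through the ColE1/pUC origin and selected with ampicillin via the AmpR (β-lactamase) gene and its native promoter. An f1 phage origin is also present, along with remnants of cloning-vector sequence: lacI, bom and rop fragments, the CAP site, lac promoter and operator, and lacZα fragments.

The plasmid carries no insert. It is intended to receive payloads of less than 20 kb, which are then delivered into a genomic landing pad by the serine integrase Bxb1. The "GA" in the name presumably refers to the central dinucleotide variant of the Bxb1 attachment site, which allows orthogonal pairing with a matching landing pad, but no attachment site was annotated in the feature table, so its position cannot be given. The main annotated mammalian element is the human EF-1α promoter, which according to the record drives expression of the landing pad enrichment marker. Because only very short PuroR and NeoR/KanR matches lie downstream of it, the promoter appears to have no complete marker gene on the donor itself. This is consistent with a promoter-trap design in which correct integration places it upstream of a promoterless marker in the landing pad, though the record does not spell this out. An FRT site follows the promoter and could allow FLP-mediated removal of auxiliary sequence, and an SV40 early promoter segment and a small t antigen fragment lie upstream. The associated work describes single-copy integration of DNA payloads and gene circuits into human induced pluripotent stem cells.
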