Addgene plasmid #229779: Bxb1-GA Donor_hEF1a
Purpose: (Empty Backbone) Bxb1-GA donor plasmid for the cloning of payloads <20 kb with hEF1a promoter for expressing landing pad enrichment marker
Depositing lab: Richard Davis. Depositing organization: Leiden University Medical Center. Publication: STRAIGHT-IN Dual: a platform for dual, single-copy integrations of DNA payloads and gene circuits into human induced pluripotent stem cells. Blanch-Asensio A, Ploessl DS, Wang NB, Mummery CL, Galloway KE, Davis RP. bioRxiv [Preprint]. 2024 Oct 17:2024.10.17.616637. doi: 10.1101/2024.10.17.616637. PubMed 39464154.
Backbone
  Vector backbone: pBR322/pUC
  Backbone size (bp): 4700
  Vector type: Mammalian Expression, Synthetic Biology
Growth in bacteria
  Bacterial resistance: Ampicillin, 100 μg/mL
  Growth temperature: 37°C
  Growth strain: NEB Stable
  Copy number: High Copy
Gene/Insert
  Gene/Insert name: None
Terms and licenses: Academic/Nonprofit Terms; Industry Terms: Not Available to Industry
Depositor comments: Please visit https://doi.org/10.1101/2024.10.17.616637 for bioRxiv preprint.
How to cite: Bxb1-GA Donor_hEF1a was a gift from Richard Davis (Addgene plasmid # 229779 ; http://n2t.net/addgene:229779 ; RRID:Addgene_229779)
